>Addgene plasmid #125212 | pBS_KS_attB2_SA(1)_T2AGAL4 | addgene full sequence | sequence record 244591 | Addgene NGS Result
GAAACCTGTCGTGCCAGCTGCATTAATGAATCGGCCAACGCGCGGGGAGAGGCGGTTTGCGTATTGGGCG
CTCTTCCGCTTCCTCGCTCACTGACTCGCTGCGCTCGGTCGTTCGGCTGCGGCGAGCGGTATCAGCTCAC
TCAAAGGCGGTAATACGGTTATCCACAGAATCAGGGGATAACGCAGGAAAGAACATGTGAGCAAAAGGCC
AGCAAAAGGCCAGGAACCGTAAAAAGGCCGCGTTGCTGGCGTTTTTCCATAGGCTCCGCCCCCCTGACGA
GCATCACAAAAATCGACGCTCAAGTCAGAGGTGGCGAAACCCGACAGGACTATAAAGATACCAGGCGTTT
CCCCCTGGAAGCTCCCTCGTGCGCTCTCCTGTTCCGACCCTGCCGCTTACCGGATACCTGTCCGCCTTTC
TCCCTTCGGGAAGCGTGGCGCTTTCTCATAGCTCACGCTGTAGGTATCTCAGTTCGGTGTAGGTCGTTCG
CTCCAAGCTGGGCTGTGTGCACGAACCCCCCGTTCAGCCCGACCGCTGCGCCTTATCCGGTAACTATCGT
CTTGAGTCCAACCCGGTAAGACACGACTTATCGCCACTGGCAGCAGCCACTGGTAACAGGATTAGCAGAG
CGAGGTATGTAGGCGGTGCTACAGAGTTCTTGAAGTGGTGGCCTAACTACGGCTACACTAGAAGAACAGT
ATTTGGTATCTGCGCTCTGCTGAAGCCAGTTACCTTCGGAAAAAGAGTTGGTAGCTCTTGATCCGGCAAA
CAAACCACCGCTGGTAGCGGTGGTTTTTTTGTTTGCAAGCAGCAGATTACGCGCAGAAAAAAAGGATCTC
AAGAAGATCCTTTGATCTTTTCTACGGGGTCTGACGCTCAGTGGAACGAAAACTCACGTTAAGGGATTTT
GGTCATGAGATTATCAAAAAGGATCTTCACCTAGATCCTTTTAAATTAAAAATGAAGTTTTAAATCAATC
TAAAGTATATATGAGTAAACTTGGTCTGACAGTTACCAATGCTTAATCAGTGAGGCACCTATCTCAGCGA
TCTGTCTATTTCGTTCATCCATAGTTGCCTGACTCCCCGTCGTGTAGATAACTACGATACGGGAGGGCTT
ACCATCTGGCCCCAGTGCTGCAATGATACCGCGAGACCCACGCTCACCGGCTCCAGATTTATCAGCAATA
AACCAGCCAGCCGGAAGGGCCGAGCGCAGAAGTGGTCCTGCAACTTTATCCGCCTCCATCCAGTCTATTA
ATTGTTGCCGGGAAGCTAGAGTAAGTAGTTCGCCAGTTAATAGTTTGCGCAACGTTGTTGCCATTGCTAC
AGGCATCGTGGTGTCACGCTCGTCGTTTGGTATGGCTTCATTCAGCTCCGGTTCCCAACGATCAAGGCGA
GTTACATGATCCCCCATGTTGTGCAAAAAAGCGGTTAGCTCCTTCGGTCCTCCGATCGTTGTCAGAAGTA
AGTTGGCCGCAGTGTTATCACTCATGGTTATGGCAGCACTGCATAATTCTCTTACTGTCATGCCATCCGT
AAGATGCTTTTCTGTGACTGGTGAGTACTCAACCAAGTCATTCTGAGAATAGTGTATGCGGCGACCGAGT
TGCTCTTGCCCGGCGTCAATACGGGATAATACCGCGCCACATAGCAGAACTTTAAAAGTGCTCATCATTG
GAAAACGTTCTTCGGGGCGAAAACTCTCAAGGATCTTACCGCTGTTGAGATCCAGTTCGATGTAACCCAC
TCGTGCACCCAACTGATCTTCAGCATCTTTTACTTTCACCAGCGTTTCTGGGTGAGCAAAAACAGGAAGG
CAAAATGCCGCAAAAAAGGGAATAAGGGCGACACGGAAATGTTGAATACTCATACTCTTCCTTTTTCAAT
ATTATTGAAGCATTTATCAGGGTTATTGTCTCATGAGCGGATACATATTTGAATGTATTTAGAAAAATAA
ACAAATAGGGGTTCCGCGCACATTTCCCCGAAAAGTGCCACCTAAATTGTAAGCGTTAATATTTTGTTAA
AATTCGCGTTAAATTTTTGTTAAATCAGCTCATTTTTTAACCAATAGGCCGAAATCGGCAAAATCCCTTA
TAAATCAAAAGAATAGACCGAGATAGGGT
[37 nt withheld, positions 2130-2166]
AAAGAACGTGGACTCCAACGTCAAAGG
[49 nt withheld, positions 2194-2242]
T
[91 nt withheld, positions 2244-2334]
G
[124 nt withheld, positions 2336-2459]
CCCATTCGCCATTCAGGCTGCGCAACTGTTGGGAAGGGCGATCGGTGCGGGCCTCTTCGCTATTACGCCA
GCTGGCGAAAGGGGGATGTGCTGCAAGGCGATTAAGTTGGGTAACGCCAGGGTTTTCCCAGTCACGACGT
TGTAAAACGACGGCCAGTGAGCGCGCGTAATACGACTCACTATAGGGCGAATTGGAGCTCGCTAGCGATG
TAGGTCACGGTCTCGAAGCCGCGGTGCGGGTGCCAGGGCGTGCCCTTGGGCTCCCCGGGCGCGTACTCCA
CCTCACCCATCTGGTCCATCATGATGGTCGACTCTAGAAGTCGATCCAACATGGCGACTTGTCCCATCCC
CGGCATGTTTAAATATACTAATTATTCTTGAACTAATTTTAATCAACCGATTTATCTCTCTTCCGCAGGT
GGCGGAGGTTCCGGTGGAAGCGGAGGTAGCGGCGGATCCGAAGGACGCGGAAGCCTGTTGACGTGCGGAG
ATGTGGAAGAGAATCCAGGACCGATGAAGCTACTGTCTTCTATCGAACAAGCATGCGATATTTGCCGACT
TAAAAAGCTCAAGTGCTCCAAAGAAAAACCGAAGTGCGCCAAGTGTCTGAAGAACAACTGGGAGTGTCGC
TACTCTCCCAAAACCAAAAGGTCTCCGCTGACTAGGGCACATCTGACAGAAGTGGAATCAAGGCTAGAAA
GACTGGAACAGCTATTTCTACTGATTTTTCCTCGAGAAGACCTTGACATGATTTTGAAAATGGATTCTTT
ACAGGATATAAAAGCATTGTTAACAGGATTATTTGTACAAGATAATGTGAATAAAGATGCCGTCACAGAT
AGATTGGCTTCAGTGGAGACTGATATGCCTCTAACATTGAGACAGCATAGAATAAGTGCGACATCATCAT
CGGAAGAGAGTAGTAACAAAGGTCAAAGACAGTTGACTGTATCGATTGACTCGGCAGCTCATCATGATAA
CTCCACAATTCCGTTGGATTTTATGCCCAGGGATGCTCTTCATGGATTTGATTGGTCTGAAGAGGATGAC
ATGTCGGATGGCTTGCCCTTCCTGAAAACGGACCCCAACAATAATGGGTTCTTTGGCGACGGTTCTCTCT
TATGTATTCTTCGATCTATTGGCTTTAAACCGGAAAATTACACGAACTCTAACGTTAACAGGCTCCCGAC
CATGATTACGGATAGATACACGTTGGCTTCTAGATCCACAACATCCCGTTTACTTCAAAGTTATCTCAAT
AATTTTCACCCCTACTGCCCTATCGTGCACTCACCGACGCTAATGATGTTGTATAATAACCAGATTGAAA
TCGCGTCGAAGGATCAATGGCAAATCCTTTTTAACTGCATATTAGCCATTGGAGCCTGGTGTATAGAGGG
GGAATCTACTGATATAGATGTTTTTTACTATCAAAATGCTAAATCTCATTTGACGAGCAAGGTCTTCGAG
TCAGGTTCCATAATTTTGGTGACAGCCCTACATCTTCTGTCGCGATATACACAGTGGAGGCAGAAAACAA
ATACTAGCTATAATTTTCACAGCTTTTCCATAAGAATGGCCATATCATTGGGCTTGAATAGGGACCTCCC
CTCGTCCTTCAGTGATAGCAGCATTCTGGAACAAAGACGCCGAATTTGGTGGTCTGTCTACTCTTGGGAG
ATCCAATTGTCCCTGCTTTATGGTCGATCCATCCAGCTTTCTCAGAATACAATCTCCTTCCCTTCTTCTG
TCGACGATGTGCAGCGTACCACAACAGGTCCCACCATATATCATGGCATCATTGAAACAGCAAGGCTCTT
ACAAGTTTTCACAAAAATCTATGAACTAGACAAAACAGTAACTGCAGAAAAAAGTCCTATATGTGCAAAA
AAATGCTTGATGATTTGTAATGAGATTGAGGAGGTTTCGAGACAGGCACCAAAGTTTTTACAAATGGATA
TTTCCACCACCGCTCTAACCAATTTGTTGAAGGAACACCCTTGGCTATCCTTTACAAGATTCGAACTGAA
GTGGAAACAGTTGTCTCTTATCATTTATGTATTAAGAGATTTTTTCACTAATTTTACCCAGAAAAAGTCA
CAACTAGAACAGGATCAAAATGATCATCAAAGTTATGAAGTTAAACGATGCTCCATCATGTTAAGCGATG
CAGCACAAAGAACTGTTATGTCTGTAAGTAGCTATATGGACAATCATAATGTCACCCCATATTTTGCCTG
GAATTGTTCTTATTACTTGTTCAATGCAGTCCTAGTACCCATAAAGACTCTACTCTCAAACTCAAAATCG
AATGCTGAGAATAACGAGACCGCACAATTATTACAACAAATTAACACTGTTCTGATGCTATTAAAAAAAC
TGGCCACTTTTAAAATCCAGACTTGTGAAAAATACATTCAAGTACTGGAAGAGGTATGTGCGCCGTTTCT
GTTATCACAGTGTGCAATCCCATTACCGCATATCAGTTATAACAATAGTAATGGTAGCGCCATTAAAAAT
ATTGTCGGTTCTGCAACTATCGCCCAATACCCTACTCTTCCGGAGGAAAATGTCAACAATATCAGTGTTA
AATATGTTTCTCCTGGCTCAGTAGGGCCTTCACCTGTGCCATTGAAATCAGGAGCAAGTTTCAGTGATCT
AGTCAAGCTGTTATCTAACCGTCCACCCTCTCGTAACTCTCCAGTGACAATACCAAGAAGCACACCTTCG
CATCGCTCAGTCACGCCTTTTCTAGGGCAACAGCAACAGCTGCAATCATTAGTGCCACTGACCCCGTCTG
CTTTGTTTGGTGGCGCCAATTTTAATCAAAGTGGGAATATTGCTGATAGCTCATTGTCCTTCACTTTCAC
TAACAGTAGCAACGGTCCGAACCTCATAACAACTCAAACAAATTCTCAAGCGCTTTCACAACCAATTGCC
TCCTCTAACGTTCATGATAACTTCATGAATAATGAAATCACGGCTAGTAAAATTGATGATGGTAATAATT
CAAAACCACTGTCACCTGGTTGGACGGACCAAACTGCGTATAACGCGTTTGGAATCACTACAGGGATGTT
TAATACCACTACAATGGATGATGTATATAACTATCTATTCGATGATGAAGATACCCCACCAAACCCAAAA
AAAGAGTAAAATGAATCGTAGATACTGAAAAACCCCGCAAGTTCACTTCAACTGTGCATCGTGCACCATC
TCAATTTCTTTCATTTATACATCGTTTTGCCTTCTTTTATGTAACTATACTCCTCTAAGTTTCAATCTTG
GCCATGTAACCTCTGATCTATAGAATTTTTTAAATGACTAGAATTAATGCCCATCTTTTTTTTGGACCTA
AATTCTTCATGAAAATATATTACGAGGGCTTATTCAGAAGCTTATCGATACCGTCGACTAAAGCCAAATA
GAAAATTATTCAGTTCCTGGCTTAAGTTTTTAAAAGTGATATTATTTATTTGGTTGTAACCAACCAAAAG
AATGTAAATAACTAATACATAATTATGTTAGTTTTAAGTTAGCAACAAATTGATTTTAGCTATATTAGCT
ACTTGGTTAATAAATAGAATATATTTATTTAAAGATAATTGCGTTTTTATTGTCAGGGAGTGAGTTTGCT
TAAAAACTCGTTTAGATCCACTAGTTCTAGAGCGGCCGGATCCGGAGGTAGCGGTGGAAGCGGAGGTTCC
GGAGGTAAGTTATTGAACAATGGCATCAAATGCCTTCATCATCACTACCCTTTAGCCCTTAAGACCCCAC
AATGACCTTACCCACTCAGAGAAAAAAGTAAATATGAAAGCCCATTTGAACTTCTAAGCTTGTCGACCAT
CATGATGGACCAGATGGGTGAGGTGGAGTACGCGCCCGGGGAGCCCAAGGGCACGCCCTGGCACCCGCAC
CGCGGCTTCGAGACCGTGACCTACATCATGCATGGTACCCAGCTTTTGTTCCCTTTAGTGAGGGTTAATT
GCGCGCTTGGCGTAATCATGGTCATAGCTGTTTCCTGTGTGAAATTGTTATCCGCTCACAATTCCACACA
ACATACGAGCCGGGAGCATAAAGTGTAAAGCCTGGGGTGCCTAATGAGTGAGCTAACTCACATTAATTGC
GTTGCGCTCACTGCCCGCTTTCCAGTCGG
Features (pLannotate 1.2.2; 16 found; start..end, strand, type, name):
    254..842     -  rep_origin     ori: high-copy-number ColE1/pMB1/pBR322/pUC origin of replication
   1013..1873    -  CDS            AmpR: β-lactamase; bla; confers resistance to ampicillin, carbenicillin, and related antibiotics
   1874..1978    -  promoter       AmpR promoter: bla
   2031..2459    -  rep_origin     f1 ori (sequence partly withheld): f1 bacteriophage origin of replication; arrow indicates direction of (+) strand synthesis
   2464..2619    -  CDS            lacZα (fragment): LacZα fragment of β-galactosidase; lacZ fragment
   2627..2645    +  promoter       T7 promoter: promoter for bacteriophage T7 RNA polymerase
   2681..2750    +  protein_bind   attB: attB site for the φC31 integrase (Groth et al., 2000) phage φC31 integrase
   2973..5618    +  CDS            GAL4: GAL4 transcriptional activator; Saccharomyces cerevisiae GAL4
   5857..5877    +  misc_feature   MCS (fragment): pBluescript multiple cloning site
   6114..6137    -  misc_feature   MCS (fragment): pBluescript multiple cloning site
   6322..6391    -  protein_bind   attB: attB site for the φC31 integrase (Groth et al., 2000) phage φC31 integrase
   6431..6449    -  promoter       T3 promoter: promoter for bacteriophage T3 RNA polymerase
   6494..6510    -  protein_bind   lac operator: The lac repressor binds to the lac operator to inhibit transcription in E. coli. This inhibition can be relieved by adding lactose or isopropyl-β-D-thiogalactopyranoside (IPTG). lac repressor encoded by lacI
   6518..6548    -  promoter       lac promoter: promoter for the E. coli lac operon
   6563..6584    -  protein_bind   CAP binding site: CAP binding activates transcription in the presence of cAMP. E. coli catabolite activator protein
   6597..71      -  CDS            lacI (fragment) (across the origin): lac repressor; lacI; The lac repressor binds to the lac operator to inhibit transcription in E. coli. This inhibition can be relieved by adding lactose or isopropyl-β-D-thiogalactopyranoside (IPTG).
