[The description below was written by a language model from this plasmid's Addgene catalogue record and pLannotate feature annotations shown in this document.]
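Description:
pBS_KS_attB2_SA(1)_T2AGAL4 is a pBluescript KS-derived donor plasmid for recombinase-mediated cassette exchange (RMCE) into MiMIC transposon insertions, built on the pBS-KS-attB-1-2-PT-SA-SD-1 backbone. It is propagated in E. coli as a high-copy plasmid through its ColE1/pUC-type origin and selected with ampicillin via the β-lactamase gene and its native promoter. The usual pBluescript elements are also present: an f1 phage origin, lacZα and lac promoter/operator remnants, fragments of the multiple cloning site, and flanking T7 and T3 promoters.

The payload lies between two φC31 integrase attB sites in inverted orientation. When φC31 integrase is supplied, these sites recombine with the matching attP sites of a MiMIC element and swap the plasmid cassette into the genomic insertion. The cassette is an artificial exon in reading phase 1. According to the name and stated purpose, a splice acceptor is followed by a T2A peptide sequence fused to the N-terminus of the Saccharomyces cerevisiae GAL4 transcriptional activator. The feature table annotates only the GAL4 coding sequence, so the splice acceptor, T2A and any downstream termination sequences are not individually mapped, although unannotated sequence on either side of GAL4 leaves room for them. No promoter drives the cassette. When it sits in an intron between coding exons, in the correct orientation and phase, the exon is spliced into the host gene's transcript. The T2A ribosomal-skipping sequence then releases GAL4 as a separate protein from the truncated host product.

GAL4 is therefore expressed in the pattern of the targeted endogenous gene. It can drive UAS-linked reporters or effectors for gene-specific cell labelling and manipulation. The "(1)" in the name suggests that the plasmid belongs to a set covering different intron phases.
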