Addgene plasmid #125212: pBS_KS_attB2_SA(1)_T2AGAL4
Purpose: Artificial phase 1 exon to include a spliced T2A-GAL4 effector into a locus of interest through RMCE of MiMIC insertion in an intron between coding exons of a gene
Depositing lab: Herman Dierick. Depositing organization: Baylor College of Medicine. Publication: Gene-specific cell labeling using MiMIC transposons. Gnerer JP, Venken KJ, Dierick HA. Nucleic Acids Res. 2015 Apr 30;43(8):e56. doi: 10.1093/nar/gkv113. Epub 2015 Feb 20. PubMed 25712101.
Backbone
  Vector backbone: pBS-KS-attB-1-2-PT-SA-SD-1
  Backbone manufacturer: Koen Venken
  Vector type: Other
Growth in bacteria
  Bacterial resistance: Ampicillin, 100 μg/mL
  Growth temperature: 37°C
  Growth strain: DH5alpha
  Copy number: High Copy
Gene/Insert
  Gene/Insert name: GAL4
  Species: S. cerevisiae (budding yeast)
  Insert size (bp): 3215
  Tag / fusion protein: T2A (N terminal on insert)
  Cloning method: Restriction Enzyme; 5′ cloning site Unknown (unknown if destroyed)
Terms and licenses: Academic/Nonprofit Terms; Industry Terms: Not Available to Industry
How to cite: pBS_KS_attB2_SA(1)_T2AGAL4 was a gift from Herman Dierick (Addgene plasmid # 125212 ; http://n2t.net/addgene:125212 ; RRID:Addgene_125212)
